>Addgene plasmid #57417 | mEos2-Rad21-N-18 | depositor partial sequence | sequence record 88550 | insert sequence
GCCATGCTAGTGACCGTCAGATCCGCTAGCGCTACCGGACTCAGATCTCGAGGCCACCATGTTCTACGCA
CATTTTGTTCTCAGTAAAAGAGGGCCTCTGGCCAAAATTTGGCTAGCGGCCCATTGGGATAAGAAGCTAA
CCAAAGCCCATGTGTTCGAGTGTAATTTAGAGAGCAGCGTGGAGAGTATCATCTCACCAAAGGTGAAAAT
GGCATTACGGACATCAGGACATCTCTTACTGGGAGTAGTTCGAATCTATCACAGGAAAGCCAAATACCTT
CTTGCAGACTGTAATGAAGCATTCATTAAGATAAAGATGGCTTTTCGGCCAGGTGTGGTTGACCTGCCTG
AGGAAAATCGGGAAGCAGCTTATAATGCCATTACTTTACCTGAAGAATTTCATGACTTTGATCAGCCACT
GCCTGACTTAGATGACATCGATGTGGCCCAGCAGTTCAGCTTGAATCAGAGTAGAGTGGAAGAGATAACC
ATGAGAGAAGAAGTTGGGAACATCAGTATTTTACAAGAAAATGATTTTGGTGATTTTGGAATGGATGATC
GTGAGATAATGAGAGAAGGCAGTGCTTTTGAGGATGACGACATGTTAGTAAGCACTACTACTTCTAACCT
CCTATTAGAGTCTGAACAGAGCACCAGCAATCTGAATGAGAAAATTAACCATTTAGAATATGAAGATCAA
TATAAGGATGATAATTTTGGAGAAGGAAATGATGGTGGAATATTAGATGACAAACTTATTAGTAATAATG
ATGGCGGTATCTTTGATGATCCCCCTGCCCTCTCTGAGGCAGGGGTGATGTTGCCAGAGCAGCCTGCACA
TGACGATATGGATGAGGATGATAATGTATCAATGGGTGGGCCTGATAGTCCTGATTCAGTGGATCCCGTT
GAACCAATGCCAACCATGACTGATCAAACAACACTTGTTCCAAATGAGGAAGAAGCATTTGCATTGGAGC
CTATTGATATAACTGTTAAAGAAACAAAGCCAGAGGAGAGGAAGCTAATTGTGACAGTGTCAAGAGTTGG
ATAGCAGACATTAGAGCCCACTAGTGATATCAGATATGTACTACTTTGATCTGCACCGCCACAGAAATGA
TGATGTGTAAGAGACGAGGAGTTAGAAAAACTGTTTCTTACCTGCTCAGCCTTGGTGAATACGACATCTG
AAGCTTCAACCGCTTTCTTAACCGCCTGGTACGAGAACCTTGG
