>Addgene plasmid #57417 | mEos2-Rad21-N-18 | depositor partial sequence | sequence record 88551 | insert sequence 2
GTCACGGCTATGTTCTACACACAACTTCAGGATTAAGCGAAAACGTGCATTGACTAGCCTGTATGCTCTC
TCAGACAAGTTAGACAAGATGAATGCACCTGTGAGAGCTCCCCCAGAAGAACCTCCAAATATTCGTCAGC
TAATACAGAGTAGAACTCTGCAGAAAAAGAGAAGAGAAAGAGAACGAAAAGAGATGATGAGAGAGAGATG
AGATGCATCAGGGGCGATCAGATCAGAGAAAGAGATGAACAAAGGACTCAGCAGATGCTTCATGGTCTCA
GCGTGCTCTGCTAAAACTGGAGCTGAATCTATCAGTTTGCTTGAGTTATGTCGAAATACGAACAGAAAAC
AAGCTGCCGCAAAGTTCTACAGCTTCTTGGTTCTTAAAAAGCAGCAAGCTATTGAGCTGACACAGGAAGA
ACCGTACAGTGACATCATCGCAACACCTGGACCAAGGTTCCATATTATAAGTCGCGGAGGCAGTGGTGGG
GTACCGCGGGCCCGGGATCCACCGGTCGCCACCATGAGTGCGATTAAGCCAGACATGAAGATCAAACTCC
GTATGGAAGGCAACGTAAACGGGCACCACTTTGTGATCGACGGAGATGGTACAGGCAAGCCTTTTGAGGG
AAAACAGAGTATGGATCTTGAAGTCAAAGAGGGCGGACCTCTGCCTTTTGCCTTTGATATCCTGACCACT
GCATTCCATTACGGCAACAGGGTATTCGCCAAATATCCAGACAACATACAAGACTATTTTAAGCAGTCGT
TTCCTAAGGGGTATTCGTGGGAACGAAGCTTGACTTTCGAAGACGGGGGCATTTGCATTGCCAGAAACGA
CATAACAATGGAAGGGGACACTTTCTATAATAAAGTTCGATTTTATGGTACCAACTTTCCCGCCAATGGT
CCAGTTATGCAGAAGAAGACGCTGAAATGGGAGCCCTCCACTGAGAAAATGTATGTGCGTGATGGAGTGC
TGACGGGTGATATTCATATGGCTTTGTTGCTTGAAGGAAATGCCCATTACCGATGTGACTTCAGAACTAC
TTACAAAGCTAAGGAGAAGGGTGTCAAGTTACCAGGCTACCACTTTGTGGACCACTGCATTGAGATTTTA
AGCCATGACAAAGATTACAACAAGGTTAAGCTGTATGAGCATGCTGTTGCTCATTCTGGATTGCCTGACA
ATGCCAGACGATAAGCGGCCGCGACTCTAGATCATAATCAGCCATACCACATTGTAGAGGAGGGC
