>Addgene plasmid #57417 | mEos2-Rad21-N-18 | addgene partial sequence | sequence record 151702 | AllEos-R 5'-GTACCATCTCCGTCGATCAC-3'
CCTTCCATACGGAGTTTGATCTTCATGTCTGGCTTAATCGCACTCATGGTGGCGACCGGTGGATCCCGGG
CCCGCGGTACCCCACCACTGCCTCCGCGACTTATAATATGGAACCTTGGTCCAGGTGTTGCGATGATGTC
ACTGTACGGTTCTTCCTGTGTCAGCTCAATAGCTTGCTGCTTTTTAAGAACCAAGAAGCTGTAGAACTTT
GCGGCAGCTTGTTTTCTGTTCGTATTTCGACATAACTCAAGCAAACTGATAGATTCAGCTCCAGTTTTAG
CAAGAGCACGCTGAAGACCATGAAGCATCTGCTGAGTCCTTTTGTTCCATCTTCTTTCTTCCTGATCTTG
ATCGCCCCCTGATGCATCTTCATCCTCTTCCTCTTCATCATCTTCTTTTTCCTTCTCTTTCTCCTTCTCT
TTTTCTGGCAGAAGTTCTAACTCTGGTATTAGCTGACAGATATTTGGAGGTTCTTCTGGGGGAAGCTCTA
CAGGTGGTATTTCCATCTGCTCTACCTGCTGAGGAGGCATCACAGGCTCTGGGTCAATTTGTCCAGCTTT
TCGCTTAACTCCCTGAGGTGGTGGTGGAGGCATAGCTGACTCATCTATGTTTGTTCTGCTGGCCTCCATC
ACTGACTCCTGGAGGCGGCTTGGCTCTTCAATAATGGGCTCATCGATAACATCACGCTGCTGATGCTGCT
GTTGCTGGTCCTCTCTAGGAACCTCTGGATTTTCAAATTCTTTGAGGAATTCATCCAAATTATCTGCCTC
TCCTCCTTTCCTCCTTT
