[The description below was written by a language model from this plasmid's Addgene catalogue record.]
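Description:
mEos2-Rad21-N-18 is a mammalian expression plasmid built on the mEos2-N1 backbone (about 4.75 kb without the insert), an N1-style fusion vector in which a gene of interest is placed upstream of the fluorescent protein. It carries human RAD21 (also known as SCC1, MCD1 or hHR21), a subunit of the cohesin complex, expressed from the CMV promoter. mEos2 is fused to the C terminus of Rad21. The "N-18" in the name probably refers to the length of the linker joining the two proteins, though the record does not say so. The plasmid is maintained at high copy in E. coli under kanamycin selection. A neomycin resistance marker allows G418 selection of transfected mammalian cells. The 3′ sequencing primer listed implies an SV40 polyadenylation signal downstream of the fusion, but no feature table is provided, and the cloning method is recorded as unknown.

mEos2 is a monomeric green-to-red photoconvertible fluorescent protein. The recorded spectral values reflect its two states, with excitation and emission at 505/516 nm for the green form and 569/581 nm for the red form after photoconversion. The record describes the construct as a localization marker for the centromere, consistent with the role of Rad21 in sister chromatid cohesion. Typical uses would be imaging the distribution of Rad21 in transfected cells, along with approaches that depend on photoconversion. These include tracking an optically highlighted protein population and single-molecule localization microscopy such as PALM.
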