Addgene plasmid #57417: mEos2-Rad21-N-18
Purpose: Localization: Centromere, Excitation: 505 / 569, Emission: 516 / 581
Depositing lab: Michael Davidson. Depositing organization: Florida State University, Tallahassee.
Backbone
  Vector backbone: mEos2-N1
  Backbone size w/o insert (bp): 4750
  Vector type: Mammalian Expression
  Selectable markers: Neomycin (select with G418)
Growth in bacteria
  Bacterial resistance: Kanamycin, 50 μg/mL
  Growth temperature: 37°C
  Growth strain: DH5alpha
  Copy number: High Copy
Gene/Insert
  Gene/Insert name: Rad21 (alt name: NM_006265.2)
  Species: H. sapiens (human)
  Entrez Gene: RAD21 (a.k.a. CDLS4, HR21, HRAD21, MCD1, MGS, NXP1, SCC1, hHR21)
  Promoter: CMV
  Tag / fusion protein: mEos2 (C terminal on backbone)
  Cloning method: Unknown
  Sequencing primers: 5′ CMV-F; 3′ SV40pA-R
Terms and licenses: Academic/Nonprofit Terms; Industry Terms
Depositor comments: . Excitation = 505 / 569; Emission = 516 / 581
How to cite: mEos2-Rad21-N-18 was a gift from Michael Davidson (Addgene plasmid # 57417 ; http://n2t.net/addgene:57417 ; RRID:Addgene_57417)
